>Addgene plasmid #47989 | pAGM1301 | depositor full sequence | sequence record 68989 | Full Sequence
GTGGCTCTTCAGTGGACGAAAGGGCCTCGTGATACGCCTATTTTTATAGGTTAATGTCATGATAATAATG
GTTTCTTAGACGTCAGGTGGCACTTTTCGGGGAAATGTGCGCGGAACCCCTATTTGTTTATTTTTCTAAA
TACATTCAAATATGTATCCGCTCATGAGACAATAACCCTGATAAATGCTTCAATAATATTGAAAAAGGAA
GAGTATGCGCTCACGCAACTGGTCCAGAACCTTGACCGAACGCAGCGGTGGTAACGGCGCAGTGGCGGTT
TTCATGGCTTGTTATGACTGTTTTTTTGGGGTACAGTCTATGCCTCGGGCATCCAAGCAGCAAGCGCGTT
ACGCCGTGGGTCGATGTTTGATGTTATGGAGCAGCAACGATGTTACGCAGCAGGGCAGTCGCCCTAAAAC
AAAGTTAAACATCATGAGGGAAGCGGTGATCGCCGAAGTATCGACTCAACTATCAGAGGTAGTTGGCGTC
ATCGAGCGCCATCTCGAACCGACGTTGCTGGCCGTACATTTGTACGGCTCCGCAGTGGATGGCGGCCTGA
AGCCACACAGCGATATTGATTTGCTGGTTACGGTGACCGTAAGGCTTGATGAAACAACGCGGCGAGCTTT
GATCAACGACCTTTTGGAAACTTCGGCTTCCCCTGGAGAGAGCGAGATTCTCCGCGCTGTAGAAGTCACC
ATTGTTGTGCACGACGACATCATTCCGTGGCGTTATCCAGCTAAGCGCGAACTGCAATTTGGAGAATGGC
AGCGCAATGACATTCTTGCAGGTATCTTCGAGCCAGCCACGATCGACATTGATCTGGCTATCTTGCTGAC
AAAAGCAAGAGAACATAGCGTTGCCTTGGTAGGTCCAGCGGCGGAGGAACTCTTTGATCCGGTTCCTGAA
CAGGATCTATTTGAGGCGCTAAATGAAACCTTAACGCTATGGAACTCGCCGCCCGACTGGGCTGGCGATG
AGCGAAATGTAGTGCTTACGTTGTCCCGCATTTGGTACAGCGCAGTAACCGGCAAAATCGCGCCGAAGGA
TGTCGCTGCCGACTGGGCAATGGAGCGCCTGCCGGCCCAGTATCAGCCCGTCATACTTGAAGCTAGACAG
GCTTATCTTGGACAAGAAGAAGATCGCTTGGCCTCGCGCGCAGATCAGTTGGAAGAATTTGTCCATTACG
TAAAAGGCGAGATCACCAAGGTAGTCGGCAAATAACTGTCAGACCAAGTTTACTCATATATACTTTAGAT
TGATTTAAAACTTCATTTTTAATTTAAAAGGATCTAGGTGAAGATCCTTTTTGATAATCTCATGACCAAA
ATCCCTTAACGTGAGTTTTCGTTCCACTGAGCGTCAGACCCCGTAGAAAAGATCAAAGGATCTTCTTGAG
ATCCTTTTTTTCTGCGCGTAATCTGCTGCTTGCAAACAAAAAAACCACCGCTACCAGCGGTGGTTTGTTT
GCCGGATCAAGAGCTACCAACTCTTTTTCCGAAGGTAACTGGCTTCAGCAGAGCGCAGATACCAAATACT
GTCCTTCTAGTGTAGCCGTAGTTAGGCCACCACTTCAAGAACTCTGTAGCACCGCCTACATACCTCGCTC
TGCTAATCCTGTTACCAGTGGCTGCTGCCAGTGGCGATAAGTCGTGTCTTACCGGGTTGGACTCAAGACG
ATAGTTACCGGATAAGGCGCAGCGGTCGGGCTGAACGGGGGGTTCGTGCACACAGCCCAGCTTGGAGCGA
ACGACCTACACCGAACTGAGATACCTACAGCGTGAGCTATGAGAAAGCGCCACGCTTCCCGAAGGGAGAA
AGGCGGACAGGTATCCGGTAAGCGGCAGGGTCGGAACAGGAGAGCGCACGAGGGAGCTTCCAGGGGGAAA
CGCCTGGTATCTTTATAGTCCTGTCGGGTTTCGCCACCTCTGACTTGAGCGTCGATTTTTGTGATGCTCG
TCAGGGGGGCGGAGCCTATGGAAAAACGCCAGCAACGCGGCCTTTTTACGGTTCCTGGCCTTTTGCTGGC
CTTTTGCTCACATGTTCTTTCCTGCGTTATCCCCTGATTCTGTGGATAACCGTATTACCGCCTTTGAGTG
AGCTGATACCGCTCGCCGCAGCCGAACGACCGAGCGCAGCGAGTCAGTGAGCGAGGAAGCGGAAGAGCGC
CCAATACGCAAACCGCCTCTCCCCGCGCGTTGGCCGATTCATTAATCACTCTGTGGTCTCATTCGTTGTC
TTCGCAGCTGGCACGACAGGTTTCCCGACTGGAAAGCGGGCAGTGAGCGCAACGCAATTAATGTGAGTTA
GCTCACTCATTAGGCACCCCAGGCTTTACACTTTATGCTTCCGGCTCGTATGTTGTGTGGAATTGTGAGC
GGATAACAATTTCACACAGGAAACAGCTATGACCATGATTACGCCAAGCTTGCATGCCTGCAGGTCGACT
CTAGAGGATCCCCGGGTACCGAGCTCGAATTCACTGGCCGTCGTTTTACAACGTCGTGACTGGGAAAACC
CTGGCGTTACCCAACTTAATCGCCTTGCAGCACATCCCCCTTTCGCCAGCTGGCGTAATAGCGAAGAGGC
CCGCACCGATCGCCCTTCCCAACAGTTGCGCAGCCTGAATGGCGAATGGCGCCTGATGCGGTATTTTCTC
CTTACGCATCTGTGCGGTATTTCACACCGCATATGGTGCACTCTCAGTACAATCTGCTCTGATGCCGCAT
AGTTAAGCCAGCCCCGACACCCGCCAACACCCGCTGACGCGCCCTGACGGGCTTGTCTGCTCCCGGCATC
CGCTTACAGACAAGCTGTGACGAAGACAAGCTTTGAGACCACGAA
Features (pLannotate 1.2.2; 12 found; start..end, strand, type, name):
    110..214     +  promoter       AmpR promoter: bla
    205..285     -  CDS            int (fragment): INT2_ECOLX - Protein inferred from homology: Swiss-Prot protein existence level 3. Putative integrase believed to be involved in the insertion of antibiotic resistance genes into plasmids and transposons. From Escherichia coli.
    371..427     +  CDS            GmR (fragment): gentamycin acetyltransferase; aacC1; confers resistance to gentamycin
    434..1222    +  CDS            aadA: S3AD_ECOLX - Experimental evidence at protein level: Swiss-Prot protein existence level 1. Mediates bacterial resistance to the antibiotics streptomycin and spectinomycin. From Escherichia coli.
   1396..1984    +  rep_origin     ori: high-copy-number ColE1/pMB1/pBR322/pUC origin of replication
   2167..2283    +  CDS            lacI (fragment): LACI_ECOLI - Experimental evidence at protein level: Swiss-Prot protein existence level 1. Repressor of the lactose operon. Binds allolactose as an inducer. From Escherichia coli (strain K12).
   2299..2320    +  protein_bind   CAP binding site: CAP binding activates transcription in the presence of cAMP. E. coli catabolite activator protein
   2335..2365    +  promoter       lac promoter: promoter for the E. coli lac operon
   2373..2389    +  protein_bind   lac operator: The lac repressor binds to the lac operator to inhibit transcription in E. coli. This inhibition can be relieved by adding lactose or isopropyl-β-D-thiogalactopyranoside (IPTG). lac repressor encoded by lacI
   2426..2482    -  misc_feature   MCS: pUC18/19 multiple cloning site
   2479..2636    +  CDS            lacZα (fragment): LacZα fragment of β-galactosidase; lacZ fragment
   2642..2741    -  misc_feature   bom (fragment): basis of mobility region from pBR322
