[The description below was written by a language model from this plasmid's Addgene catalogue record and pLannotate feature annotations shown in this document.]
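Description:
pAGM1301 is an empty, pUC19-derived cloning vector described by its depositor as a level 0 vector of the modular cloning (MoClo) system for standardized assembly of multigene constructs. In that hierarchical scheme, level 0 plasmids hold individual basic parts, which are later combined into transcription units and then multigene assemblies. The record lists no insert. It does not state which part type or fusion overhangs this acceptor is designed for, and the feature table does not annotate any type IIS restriction sites, so those details cannot be taken from the information given.

The plasmid is maintained in E. coli at high copy number through a ColE1/pUC-type origin of replication. Selection is by spectinomycin, conferred by an aadA gene (streptomycin/spectinomycin adenylyltransferase) located downstream of an AmpR (bla) promoter. The short integrase and gentamicin acetyltransferase fragments flanking it appear to be remnants of the integron-type cassette from which the marker was taken, and they are not functional genes.

The cloning region is a lacZα cassette made up of a CAP binding site, lac promoter, lac operator, a pUC18/19 multiple cloning site and a lacZα fragment, with a residual lacI fragment upstream. LacZ alpha is listed as the selectable marker, which points to blue/white screening: replacing the cassette with a cloned part should give white colonies in an α-complementing host. A partial bom region from pBR322 is also annotated. The full sequence is 2,845 nt, while the stated backbone size is 2,247 bp. The difference may be the replaceable lacZα cassette, though the record does not say so.
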