Addgene plasmid #47989: pAGM1301
Purpose: (Empty Backbone)
Depositing lab: Sylvestre Marillonnet. Depositing organization: Leibniz Institute of Plant Biochemistry (IPB). Publication: A modular cloning system for standardized assembly of multigene constructs. Weber E, Engler C, Gruetzner R, Werner S, Marillonnet S. PLoS One. 2011 Feb 18;6(2):e16765. doi: 10.1371/journal.pone.0016765. PubMed 21364738.
Backbone
  Vector backbone: pUC19-derived
  Backbone manufacturer: self-made
  Backbone size (bp): 2247
  Vector type: Unspecified
  Selectable markers: LacZ alpha
Growth in bacteria
  Bacterial resistance: Spectinomycin, 50 μg/mL
  Growth temperature: 37°C
  Growth strain: DH10B
  Copy number: High Copy
Gene/Insert
  Gene/Insert name: None
Terms and licenses: Academic/Nonprofit Terms; Industry Terms: Not Available to Industry
Depositor comments: level 0 cloning vector
How to cite: pAGM1301 was a gift from Sylvestre Marillonnet (Addgene plasmid # 47989 ; http://n2t.net/addgene:47989 ; RRID:Addgene_47989)
