>Addgene plasmid #47989 | pAGM1301 | addgene partial sequence | sequence record 71169 | MoCloF 5'-agcgaggaagcggaagagcg-3'
CGCCTCTCCCCGCGCGTTGGCCGATTCATTAATCACTCTGTGGTCTCATTCGTTGTCTTCGCAGCTGGCA
CGACAGGTTTCCCGACTGGAAAGCGGGCAGTGAGCGCAACGCAATTAATGTGAGTTAGCTCACTCATTAG
GCACCCCAGGCTTTACACTTTATGCTTCCGGCTCGTATGTTGTGTGGAATTGTGAGCGGATAACAATTTC
ACACAGGAAACAGCTATGACCATGATTACGCCAAGCTTGCATGCCTGCAGGTCGACTCTAGAGGATCCCC
GGGTACCGAGCTCGAATTCACTGGCCGTCGTTTTACAACGTCGTGACTGGGAAAACCCTGGCGTTACCCA
ACTTAATCGCCTTGCAGCACATCCCCCTTTCGCCAGCTGGCGTAATAGCGAAGAGGCCCGCACCGATCGC
CCTTCCCAACAGTTGCGCAGCCTGAATGGCGAATGGCGCCTGATGCGGTATTTTCTCCTTACGCATCTGT
GCGGTATTTCACACCGCATATGGTGCACTCTCAGTACAATCTGCTCTGATGCCGCATAGTTAAGCCAGCC
CCGACACCCGCCAACACCCGCTGACGCGCCCTGACGGGCTTGTCTGCTCCCGGCATCCGCTTACAGACAA
GCTGTGACGAAGACAAGCTTTGAGACCACGAAGTGGCTCTTCAGTGGACGAAAGGGCCTCGTGATACGCC
TATTTTTATAGGTTAATGTCATGATAATAATGGTTTCTTAGACGTCAGGTGGCACTTTTCGGGGAAATGT
GCGCGGAACCCCTATTTGTTTATTTTTCTAAATACATTCAAATATGTATCCGCTCATGAGACAATAACCC
TGATAAATGCTTCAATAATATTGAAAAAGGAAGAGTATGCGCTCACGCAACTGGTCCAGAACCTTGACCG
AACGCAGCGGTGGTAACGGCGCAGTGGCGGTTTTCATGGCTGTTATGACTGTTTTTTTGGGGTACAGTCT
ATGCCTCGGGCATCCAAGCAGCAAGCGCGTTACACCGTGGGTCGATGTTTTGATGTTATGGAGCAGCAAC
GATGTTACGCAGCAGGGCAGTCGCCCTAAA
